>Addgene plasmid #128990 | pMM0554 | addgene full sequence | sequence record 259428 | Addgene NGS Result
AGATCTATGGATAAAGCGGAATTAATTCCCGAGCCTCCAAAAAAGAAGAGAAAGGTCGAATTGGGTACCG
CCGCCTCGGAGCTCCACTTAGACGGCGAGGACGTGGCGATGGCGCATGCCGACGCGCTAGACGATTTCGA
TCTGGACATGTTGGGGGACGGGGATTCCCCGGGTCCGGGATTTACCCCCCACGACTCCGCCCCCTACGGC
GCTCTGGATATGGCCGACTTCGAGTTTGAGCAGATGTTTACCGATGCCCTTGGAATTGACGAGTACGGTG
GGTTTAATACGACTCACTATAGGGCGAGCGCCGAAGCTAGCGCCACCATGAATGGAGCTATAGGAGGTGA
CCTTTTGCTCAATTTTCCTGACATGTCGGTCCTAGAGCGCCAAAGGGCTCACCTCAAGTACCTCAATCCC
ACCTTTGATTCTCCTCTCGCCGGCTTCTTTGCCGATTCTTCAATGATTACCGGCGGCGAGATGGACAGCT
ATCTTTCGACTGCCGGTTTGAATCTTCCGATGATGTACGGTGAAACGACGGTGGAAGGTGATTCAAGACT
CTCAATTTCGCCGGAAACGACGCTTGGGACTGGAAATTTCAAGAAACGGAAGTTTGATACAGAGACTAAG
GATTGTAATGAGAAGAAGAAGAAGATGACGATGAACAGAGATGACCTAGTAGAAGAAGGAGAAGAAGAGA
AGTCGAAAATAACAGAGCAAAACAATGGGAGCACAAAAAGCATCAAGAAGATGAAACACAAAGCCAAGAA
AGAAGAGAACAATTTCTCTAATGATTCATCTAAAGTGACGAAGGAATTGGAGAAAACGGATTATATTCAT
GTTCGTGCACGACGAGGCCAAGCCACTGATAGTCACAGCATAGCAGAACGAGTTAGAAGAGAAAAGATCA
GTGAGAGAATGAAGTTTCTACAAGATTTGGTTCCTGGATGCGACAAGATCACAGGCAAAGCAGGGATGCT
TGATGAAATCATTAACTATGTTCAGTCTCTTCAGAGACAAATCGAGTTCTTATCGATGAAACTAGCAATT
GTGAATCCAAGGCCGGATTTTGATATGGATGACATTTTTGCCAAAGAGGTTGCCTCAACTCCAATGACTG
TGGTGCCATCTCCTGAAATGGTTCTTTCCGGTTATTCTCATGAGATGGTTCACTCTGGTTATTCTAGTGA
GATGGTTAACTCCGGTTACCTTCATGTCAATCCAATGCAGCAAGTGAATACCAGTTCTGATCCATTGTCA
TGCTTCAACAATGGCGAAGCTCCTTCGATGTGGGACTCTCATGTGCAGAATCTCTATGGCAATTTAGGAG
TACCGGTCATCGAGCTCGAGCTGCAGATGAATCGTAGATACGGATCCTAACTCGAGGCGAATTTCTTATG
ATTTATGATTTTTATTATTAAATAAGTTATAAAAAAAATAAGTGTATACAAATTTTAAAGTGACTCTTAG
GTTTTAAAACGAAAATTCTTATTCTTGAGTAACTCTTTCCTGTAGGTCAGGTTGCTTTCTCAGGTATAGC
ATGAGGTCGCTCTTATTGACCACACCTCTACCGGCATGCCGAGCAAATGCCTGCAAATCGCTCCCCATTT
CGCTGCCAATGAGACGACGGGGTCATCACGGCTCATCATGCGCCAAACAAATGTGTGCAATACACGCTCG
GATGACTGCATGATGACCGCACTGACTGGGGACAGCAGATCCACCTAAGCCTGTGAGAGAAGCAGACACC
CGACAGATCAAGGCAGTTAACTAGTGCACTGCAGTACATCGAGGAGAACTTCTAGTATATCTACATACCT
AATATTATTGCCTTATTAAAAATGGAATCCCAACAATTACATCAAAATCCACATTCTCTTCAAAATCAAT
TGTCCTGTACTTCCTTGTTCATGTGTGTTCAAAAACGTTATATTTATAGGATAATTATACTCTATTTCTC
AACAAGTAATTGGTTGTTTGGCCGAGCGGTCTAAGGCGCCTGATTCAAGAAATATCTTGACCGCAGTTAA
CTGTGGGAATACTCAGGTATCGTAAGATGCAAGAGTTCGAATCTCTTAGCAACCATTATTTTTTTCCTCA
ACATAACGAGAACACACAGGGGCGCTATCGCACAGAATCAAATTCGATGACTGGAAATTTTTTGTTAATT
TCAGAGGTCGCCTGACGCATATACCTTTTTCAACTGAAAAATTGGGAGAAAAAGGAAAGGTGAGAGCGCC
GGAACCGGCTTTTCATATAGAATAGAGAAGCGTTCATGACTAAATGCTTGCATCACAATACTTGAAGTTG
ACAATATTATTTAAGGACCTATTGTTTTTTCCAATAGGTGGTTAGCAATCGTCTTACTTTCTAACTTTTC
TTACCTTTTACATTTCAGCAATATATATATATATATTTCAAGGATATACCATTCTAATGTCTGCCCCTAA
GAAGATCGTCGTTTTGCCAGGTGACCACGTTGGTCAAGAAATCACAGCCGAAGCCATTAAGGTTCTTAAA
GCTATTTCTGATGTTCGTTCCAATGTCAAGTTCGATTTCGAAAATCATTTAATTGGTGGTGCTGCTATCG
ATGCTACAGGTGTTCCACTTCCAGATGAGGCGCTGGAAGCCTCCAAGAAGGCTGATGCCGTTTTGTTAGG
TGCTGTGGGTGGTCCTAAATGGGGAACCGGTAGTGTTAGACCTGAACAAGGTTTACTAAAAATCCGTAAA
GAACTTCAATTGTACGCCAACTTAAGACCATGTAACTTTGCATCCGACTCTCTTTTAGACTTATCTCCAA
TCAAGCCACAATTTGCTAAAGGTACTGACTTCGTTGTTGTCAGAGAATTAGTGGGAGGTATTTACTTTGG
TAAGAGAAAGGAGGACGATGGTGATGGTGTCGCTTGGGATAGTGAACAATACACCGTTCCAGAAGTGCAA
AGAATCACAAGAATGGCCGCTTTCATGGCCCTACAACATGAGCCACCATTGCCTATTTGGTCCTTGGATA
AAGCTAATGTTTTGGCCTCTTCAAGATTATGGAGAAAAACTGTGGAGGAAACCATCAAGAACGAATTTCC
TACATTGAAGGTTCAACATCAATTGATTGATTCTGCCGCCATGATCCTAGTTAAGAACCCAACCCACCTA
AATGGTATTATAATCACCAGCAACATGTTTGGTGATATCATCTCCGATGAAGCCTCCGTTATCCCAGGTT
CCTTGGGTTTGTTGCCATCTGCGTCCTTGGCCTCTTTGCCAGACAAGAACACCGCATTTGGTTTGTACGA
ACCATGCCACGGTTCTGCTCCAGATTTGCCAAAGAATAAGGTCAACCCTATCGCCACTATCTTGTCTGCT
GCAATGATGTTGAAATTGTCATTGAACTTGCCTGAAGAAGGTAAGGCCATTGAAGATGCAGTTAAAAAGG
TTTTGGATGCAGGTATCAGAACTGGTGATTTAGGTGGTTCCAACAGTACCACCGAAGTCGGTGATGCTGT
CGCCGAAGAAGTTAAGAAAATCCTTGCTTAACCTGGAGGACCCTTCTCTTTAGACTATTCTACTCTTATG
CACGTAAAAAATTCTAGGAAATATGTATTAACTAGGAGTAAAATAACCGGCTAGTGGCATTCATATAGCC
GTCTGTTTACATCTACATCACACATTTCGAGTGTATATCTCGCAACGTTGGCGTTAAATAGGCAGGAGTA
CTCGTATCGCATGTCGGTGCGACACGAAATTACAAAATGGAATATGTTCATAGGGTAGACGAAACTATAT
ACGCAATCTACATACATTTATCAAGAAGGAGAAAAAGGAGGATGTAAAGGAATACAGGTAAGCAAATTGA
TACTAATGGCTCAACGTGATAAGGAAAAAGAATTGCACTTTAACATTAATATTGACAAGGAGGAGGGCAC
CACACAAAAAGTTAGGTGTAACAGAAAATCATGAAACTATGATTCCTAATTTATATATTGGAGGATTTTC
TCTAAAAAAAAAAAAATACAACAAATAAAAAACACTCAATGACCTGACCATTTGATGGAGTTTAAGTCAA
TACCTTCTTGAACCATTTCCCATAATGGTGAAAGTTCCCTCAAGAATTTTACTCTGTCAGAAACGGCCTT
AACGACGTAGTCGACCTCCTCTTCAGTACTAAATCTACCAATACCAAATCTGATGGAAGAATGGGCTAAT
GCATCATCCTTACCCAGCGCCGAGCGGCCGCGTGTTACAACCAATTAACCAATTCTGATTAGAAAAACTC
ATCGAGCATCAAATGAAACTGCAATTTATTCATATCAGGATTATCAATACCATATTTTTGAAAAAGCCGT
TTCTGTAATGAAGGAGAAAACTCACCGAGGCAGTTCCATAGGATGGCAAGATCCTGGTATCGGTCTGCGA
TTCCGACTCGTCCAACATCAATACAACCTATTAATTTCCCCTCGTCAAAAATAAGGTTATCAAGTGAGAA
ATCACCATGAGTGACGACTGAATCCGGTGAGAATGGCAAAAGCTTATGCATTTCTTTCCAGACTTGTTCA
ACAGGCCAGCCATTACGCTCGTCATCAAAATCACTCGCATCAACCAAACCGTTATTCATTCGTGATTGCG
CCTGAGCGAGGCGAAATACGCGATCGCTGTTAAAAGGACAATTACAAACAGGAATCGAATGCAACCGGCG
CAGGAACACTGCCAGCGCATCAACAATATTTTCACCTGAATCAGGATATTCTTCTAATACCTGGAATGCT
GTTTTCCCGGGGATCGCAGTGGTGAGTAACCATGCATCATCAGGAGTACGGATAAAATGCTTGATGGTCG
GAAGAGGCATAAATTCCGTCAGCCAGTTTAGTCTGACCATCTCATCTGTAACATCATTGGCAACGCTACC
TTTGCCATGTTTCAGAAACAACTCTGGCGCATCGGGCTTCCCATACAATCGATAGATTGTCGCACCTGAT
TGCCCGACATTATCGCGAGCCCATTTATACCCATATAAATCAGCATCCATGTTGGAATTTAATCGCGGCC
TGGAGCAAGACGTTTCCCGTTGAATATGGCTCATAACACCCCTTGTATTACTGTTTATGTAAGCAGACAG
TTTTATTGTTCATGATGATATATTTTTATCTTGTGCAATGTAACATCAGAGATTTTGAGACACAACGTGG
CTTTGTTGAATAAATCGAACTTTTGCTGAGTTGAAGGATCAGTCATGACCAAAATCCCTTAACGTGAGTT
TTCGTTCCACTGAGCGTCAGACCCCGTAGAAAAGATCAAAGGATCTTCTTGAGATCCTTTTTTTCTGCGC
GTAATCTGCTGCTTGCAAACAAAAAAACCACCGCTACCAGCGGTGGTTTGTTTGCCGGATCAAGAGCTAC
CAACTCTTTTTCCGAAGGTAACTGGCTTCAGCAGAGCGCAGATACCAAATACTGTTCTTCTAGTGTAGCC
GTAGTTAGGCCACCACTTCAAGAACTCTGTAGCACCGCCTACATACCTCGCTCTGCTAATCCTGTTACCA
GTGGCTGCTGCCAGTGGCGATAAGTCGTGTCTTACCGGGTTGGACTCAAGACGATAGTTACCGGATAAGG
CGCAGCGGTCGGGCTGAACGGGGGGTTCGTGCACACAGCCCAGCTTGGAGCGAACGACCTACACCGAACT
GAGATACCTACAGCGTGAGCTATGAGAAAGCGCCACGCTTCCCGAAGGGAGAAAGGCGGACAGGTATCCG
GTAAGCGGCAGGGTCGGAACAGGAGAGCGCACGAGGGAGCTTCCAGGGGGAAACGCCTGGTATCTTTATA
GTCCTGTCGGGTTTCGCCACCTCTGACTTGAGCGTCGATTTTTGTGATGCTCGTCAGGGGGGCGGAGCCT
ATGGAAAAACGCCAGCAACGCGGCCTTTTTACGGTTCCTGGCCTTTTGCTGGCCTTTTGCTCACATGTTC
TTTCCTGCGTTATCCCCTGATTCTGTGGATAACCGTGCGGCCGCCAATACCCAGAAGAACAGTAAAATAA
AGCAAGGTACGTGAAATTAATATTTTTAAATGGTTCTAACCGATGCCGAAGAACTGCGCAGTCCGGTTAT
AACGTCTGACATGTCCTTTTTTGATTTGGAATCCAACCACTCAAGTGACTCTGTTCATTTACTTTGCGAA
AAATATACCCACAAATTGCCCATCGAAAGTGAATCGCAAACCACCTTCAGACTGGCACCGACAAAGCAAA
GATTATACAGACAGAGTACTTTATACGTACCGTTAAGTCTCAAGCAAAGGGTTTTCTTATTTACTGAACG
GGTAAAGAGTATCTGGGCCGGCTTGCCAAGATGCAAACCGAATAAGTATTTCAAAGTTGCATTTGCCTTA
GCCGTCCTGACACCATTGGCTATTTGGATATTTTATATTGACTTTCGTGTACATTGATCACATCGACTGT
TCTATTGGCAAATGAACCACGGGCATTGACTATTTTTCAGGTTACTACTATATATTATCATCACGGGCAA
GGATTGTACCCTGAATTCGCATCTAGATGGTAGAGCCACAAACAGCCGGTACAAGCAACGATCTCCAGGA
CCATCTGAATCATGCGCGGATGACACGAACTCACGACGGCGATCACAGACATTAACCCACAGTACAGACA
CTGCGACAACGTGGCAATTCGTCGCAATACCGTCTCACTGAACTGGCCGATAATTGCAGACGAACGCAGT
TCGAGTTTATCATTATCAATACTGCCATTTCAAAGAATACGTAAATAATTAATAGTAGTGATTTTCCTAA
CTTTATTTAGTCAAAAAATTAGCCTTTTAATTCTGCTGTAACCCGTACATGCCCAAAATAGGGGGCGGGT
TACACAGAATATATAACATCGTAGGTGTCTGGGTGAACAGTTTATTCCTGGCATCCACTAAATATAATGG
AGCCCGCTTTTTAAGCTGGCATCCAGAAAAAAAAAGAATCCCAGCACCAAAATATTGTTTTCTTCACCAA
CCATCAGTTCATAGGTCCATTCTCTTAGCGCAACTACAGAGAACAGGGGCACAAACAGGCAAAAAACGGG
CACAACCTCAATGGAGTGATGCAACCTGCCTGGAGTAAATGATGACACAAGGCAATTGACCCACGCATGT
ATCTATCTCATTTTCTTACACCTTCTATTACCTTCTGCTCTCTCTGATTTGGAAAAAGCTGAAAAAAAAG
GTTGAAACCAGTTCCCTGAAATTATTCCCCTACTTGACTAATAAGTATATAAAGACGGTAGGTATTGATT
GTAATTCTGTAAATCTATTTCTTAAACTTCTTAAATTCTACTTTTATAGTTAGTCTTTTTTTTAGTTTTA
AAACACCAAGAACTTAGTTTCGAATAAACACACATAAACAAACAAA
Features (pLannotate 1.2.2; 13 found; start..end, strand, type, name):
     37..56      +  CDS            SV40 NLS (fragment): nuclear localization signal of SV40 (simian virus 40) large T antigen
     79..282     +  CDS            VP16 AD (fragment): transcriptional activation domain of herpes simplex virus protein VP16 (Triezenberg et al., 1988; Cousens et al., 1989); UL48
    285..303     +  promoter       T7 promoter: promoter for bacteriophage T7 RNA polymerase
    328..1332    +  CDS            BHLH63: BH063_ARATH - Also known as CIB1, EN84. Experimental evidence at protein level: Swiss-Prot protein existence level 1. Transcription factor that binds DNA to G box 5'-CACGTG-3' and, to a lower extent, to E-box 5'-CANNTG-3' in vitro. Binds to chromatin DNA of the FT gene and promotes its expression, and thus triggers flowering in response to blue light. From Arabidopsis thaliana (Mouse-ear cress).
   1387..1574    +  terminator     ADH1 terminator: S. cerevisiae ADH1; transcription terminator for the S. cerevisiae alcohol dehydrogenase 1 (ADH1) gene
   1812..1889    +  CDS            YO192_YEAST (fragment): Experimental evidence at protein level: Swiss-Prot protein existence level 1. From Saccharomyces cerevisiae (strain ATCC 204508 / S288c) (Baker's yeast).
   2029..2436    +  promoter       LEU2 promoter: S. cerevisiae LEU2
   2437..3528    +  CDS            LEU2: LEU3_YEAST - Experimental evidence at protein level: Swiss-Prot protein existence level 1. Catalyzes the oxidation of 3-carboxy-2-hydroxy-4- methylpentanoate (3-isopropylmalate) to 3-carboxy-4-methyl-2- oxopentanoate. The product decarboxylates to 4-methyl-2 oxopentanoate. From Saccharomyces cerevisiae (strain ATCC 204508 / S288c) (Baker's yeast).
   4029..4220    -  CDS            NFS1 (fragment): NFS1_YEAST - Also known as SPL1 From Saccharomyces cerevisiae (strain ATCC 204508 / S288c) (Baker's yeast).
   4259..5074    -  CDS            KanR: aminoglycoside phosphotransferase; aph(3')-Ia; confers resistance to kanamycin in bacteria or G418 (Geneticin®) in eukaryotes
   5299..5887    +  rep_origin     ori: high-copy-number ColE1/pMB1/pBR322/pUC origin of replication
   6050..6424    +  CDS            YC021_YEAST: Protein predicted: Swiss-Prot protein existence level 4. From Saccharomyces cerevisiae (strain ATCC 204508 / S288c) (Baker's yeast).
   6730..7396    +  promoter       GAP promoter: S. cerevisiae TDH3; promoter for glyceraldehyde-3-phosphate dehydrogenase
