[The description below was written by a language model from this plasmid's Addgene catalogue record and pLannotate feature annotations shown in this document.]
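Description:
pMM0554 is a yeast integration vector from a yeast optogenetic toolkit, built on the pMM494 backbone and designed to insert a VP16-CIB1 expression cassette at the LEU2 locus of Saccharomyces cerevisiae. In E. coli it is propagated through a high-copy ColE1/pUC-type origin and selected with kanamycin via an aph(3')-Ia KanR gene. The feature table shows no yeast replication origin or centromere, consistent with a plasmid that must integrate into the chromosome to be maintained. The bacterial origin and KanR lie between the two homology arms. These arms are picked up in the annotation as fragments of yeast genomic sequence (an NFS1 fragment downstream of LEU2 and a YC021 open reading frame upstream of the promoter), which matches the catalogue's Leu2 5' and 3' homology regions.

The payload is driven by the strong constitutive TDH3 (GAP) promoter, which spans the end of the circular sequence record and reads into a fusion of the SV40 large T nuclear localization signal, the herpes simplex VP16 transcriptional activation domain, and Arabidopsis CIB1 (BHLH63), terminated by the ADH1 terminator. A short T7 promoter sequence is annotated between VP16 and CIB1 and is probably carried over from a parental clone. Downstream, after the Con1 assembly connector named in the catalogue entry, sits LEU2 with its own promoter, providing leucine prototrophy for selecting integrants in leu2 strains. CIB1 is the blue-light-dependent binding partner of cryptochrome CRY2, so this construct probably supplies the activation-domain half of a split, light-inducible transcription factor. It would be paired with a separately encoded DNA-binding component, which this plasmid does not carry, to control gene expression in yeast with light.
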