Addgene plasmid #128990: pMM0554
Purpose: LEU2 integrtion vector for VP16-CIB1
Depositing lab: Megan McClean. Depositing organization: University of Wisconsin, Madison. Publication: A yeast optogenetic toolkit (yOTK) for gene expression control in Saccharomyces cerevisiae. An-Adirekkun JM, Stewart CJ, Geller SH, Patel MT, Melendez J, Oakes BL, Noyes MB, McClean MN. Biotechnol Bioeng. 2019 Dec 2. doi: 10.1002/bit.27234. PubMed 31788779.
Backbone
  Vector backbone: pMM494
  Vector type: Yeast Expression
Growth in bacteria
  Bacterial resistance: Kanamycin, 50 μg/mL
  Growth temperature: 37°C
  Growth strain: DH5alpha
  Copy number: High Copy
Gene/Insert
  Gene/Insert name: Leu2 5' homology-pTDH3-SV40NLS-VP16-CIB1-tADH1-Con1-LEU2-Leu2 3' homology
  Species: S. cerevisiae (budding yeast)
  Cloning method: Restriction Enzyme; 5′ cloning site unknown (unknown if destroyed); 3′ cloning site unknown (unknown if destroyed)
Terms and licenses: Academic/Nonprofit Terms; Industry Terms: Not Available to Industry
How to cite: pMM0554 was a gift from Megan McClean (Addgene plasmid # 128990 ; http://n2t.net/addgene:128990 ; RRID:Addgene_128990)
